Addgene plasmid #164221: RBD-Fc
Purpose: Expresses soluble , dimeric Fc-His fusion protein for the original SARS-CoV2 Spike RBD region, along with dTomato reporter
Depositing lab: Sriram Neelamegham. Depositing organization: University at Buffalo (SUNY Buffalo). Publication: Inhibition of SARS-CoV-2 viral entry upon blocking N- and O-glycan elaboration. Yang Q, Hughes TA, Kelkar A, Yu X, Cheng K, Park S, Huang WC, Lovell JF, Neelamegham S. Elife. 2020 Oct 26;9. pii: 61552. doi: 10.7554/eLife.61552. PubMed 33103998.
Backbone
  Vector backbone: pCSCG
  Backbone manufacturer: Addgene plasmids 12154
  Vector type: Mammalian Expression, Lentiviral
Growth in bacteria
  Bacterial resistance: Ampicillin, 100 μg/mL
  Growth temperature: 37°C
  Growth strain: NEB Stable
  Copy number: High Copy
Gene/Insert
  Gene/Insert name: Spike RBD
  Species: SARS-CoV
  Insert size (bp): 669
  Entrez Gene: S (a.k.a. GU280_gp02, spike glycoprotein)
  Promoter: CMV
  Cloning method: Restriction Enzyme; 5′ cloning site AgeI (not destroyed); 3′ cloning site XbaI (not destroyed)
  Sequencing primers: 5′ GCAGAGCTGGTTTAGTGAA
Resource information
  A portion of this plasmid was derived from a plasmid made by: Dr. Haisheng Yu (Institute of Laboratory Animal Science, Chinese Academy of Medical Sciences Peking Union Medical College) and Addgene plasmid 12154
Terms and licenses: Academic/Nonprofit Terms; Industry Terms: Not Available to Industry
How to cite: RBD-Fc was a gift from Sriram Neelamegham (Addgene plasmid # 164221 ; http://n2t.net/addgene:164221 ; RRID:Addgene_164221)
