[The description below was written by a language model from this plasmid's Addgene catalogue record and pLannotate feature annotations shown in this document.]
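Description:
RBD-Fc is a lentiviral, mammalian expression plasmid built on the pCSCG backbone. It produces a secreted, dimeric form of the receptor-binding domain (RBD) of the original SARS-CoV-2 Spike glycoprotein. It is maintained in E. coli at high copy through a ColE1/pUC-type origin and selected with ampicillin (AmpR). An f1 origin is also present, along with an SV40/EM7-driven BleoR cassette that could confer Zeocin-type resistance in mammalian or bacterial cells.

The viral transfer region begins with a CMV enhancer/promoter fused to a truncated HIV-1 5' LTR, which drives genomic RNA synthesis in packaging cells. This is followed by the Ψ packaging signal, a gag fragment and the Rev response element. A second, internal CMV enhancer/promoter drives the payload. According to the catalogue entry this is a 669 bp Spike RBD insert cloned between AgeI and XbaI and fused to an Fc-His tag. The feature table does not annotate the RBD itself or a His tag, but it does show a human IGHG1 constant-region fragment downstream of the promoter, consistent with the Fc moiety that mediates dimerisation. A dTomato coding sequence follows the Fc region and serves as a fluorescent reporter of transfected or transduced cells. The record does not state how its expression is coupled to the fusion protein. A partial TEV site annotation, a nef fragment, a truncated LTR annotation at the 3' end and a bGH polyadenylation signal close the cassette.

The construct is used to express soluble RBD-Fc, by transfection or after lentiviral delivery, as a probe for Spike–receptor binding. The associated publication studies how N- and O-glycan elaboration affects SARS-CoV-2 entry.
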