Features (pLannotate 1.2.2; 30 found; start..end, strand, type, name):
    165..468     +  enhancer       CMV enhancer: human cytomegalovirus immediate early enhancer
    469..672     +  promoter       CMV promoter: human cytomegalovirus (CMV) immediate early promoter
   1295..2125    +  CDS            IGHG1 (fragment): IGHG1_HUMAN - Experimental evidence at protein level: Swiss-Prot protein existence level 1. Constant region of immunoglobulin heavy chains. Immunoglobulins, also known as antibodies, are membrane-bound or secreted glycoproteins produced by B lymphocytes. In the recognition phase of humoral immunity, the membrane-bound immunoglobulins serve as receptors which, upon binding of a specific antigen, trigger the clonal expansion and differentiation of B lymphocytes into immunoglobulins- secreting plasma cells. Secreted immunoglobulins mediate the effector phase of humoral immunity, which results in
   2222..2923    +  CDS            dTomato: dTomato is a basic (constitutively fluorescent) orange fluorescent protein published in 2004, derived from Discosoma sp.. It is reported to be a somewhat slowly-maturing dimer with low acid sensitivity.
   2930..2948    +  CDS            TEV site (fragment): tobacco etch virus (TEV) protease recognition and cleavage site
   2965..3474    +  CDS            nef (fragment): NEF_HV1LA - Experimental evidence at protein level: Swiss-Prot protein existence level 1. Extracellular Nef protein targets CD4(+) T-lymphocytes for apoptosis by interacting with CXCR4 surface receptors. From Human immunodeficiency virus type 1 group M subtype B (isolate Lai) (HIV-1).
   3481..3661    +  LTR            5' LTR (truncated): truncated 5' long terminal repeat (LTR) from HIV-1
   3693..3917    +  polyA_signal   bGH poly(A) signal: bovine growth hormone polyadenylation signal
   3921..3942    +  promoter       SV40 promoter (fragment): SV40 enhancer and early promoter
   3963..4391    +  rep_origin     f1 ori (sequence partly withheld): f1 bacteriophage origin of replication; arrow indicates direction of (+) strand synthesis
   4405..4734    +  promoter       SV40 promoter: SV40 enhancer and early promoter
   4782..4829    +  promoter       EM7 promoter: synthetic bacterial promoter&nbsp
   4848..5222    +  CDS            BleoR: antibiotic-binding protein; Sh ble from Streptoalloteichus hindustanus; confers resistance to bleomycin, phleomycin, and Zeocin™
   5232..5357    +  CDS            ble (fragment): BLE_KLEPN - Experimental evidence at protein level: Swiss-Prot protein existence level 1. Binding protein with a strong affinity to the bleomycin family of antibiotics. Binds to CL990; an antimitotic-antibiotic compound. From Klebsiella pneumoniae.
   5352..5473    +  polyA_signal   SV40 poly(A) signal: SV40 polyadenylation signal
   5546..5562    -  protein_bind   lac operator: The lac repressor binds to the lac operator to inhibit transcription in E. coli. This inhibition can be relieved by adding lactose or isopropyl-β-D-thiogalactopyranoside (IPTG). lac repressor encoded by lacI
   5570..5600    -  promoter       lac promoter: promoter for the E. coli lac operon
   5615..5636    -  protein_bind   CAP binding site: CAP binding activates transcription in the presence of cAMP. E. coli catabolite activator protein
   5649..5741    -  CDS            lacI (fragment): lac repressor; lacI; The lac repressor binds to the lac operator to inhibit transcription in E. coli. This inhibition can be relieved by adding lactose or isopropyl-β-D-thiogalactopyranoside (IPTG).
   5924..6512    -  rep_origin     ori: high-copy-number ColE1/pMB1/pBR322/pUC origin of replication
   6683..7543    -  CDS            AmpR: β-lactamase; bla; confers resistance to ampicillin, carbenicillin, and related antibiotics
   7544..7648    -  promoter       AmpR promoter: bla
   7707..7759    -  misc_feature   bom (fragment): basis of mobility region from pBR322
   7914..8293    +  enhancer       CMV enhancer: human cytomegalovirus immediate early enhancer
   8294..8493    +  promoter       CMV promoter: human cytomegalovirus (CMV) immediate early promoter
   8511..8691    +  LTR            5' LTR (truncated): truncated 5' long terminal repeat (LTR) from HIV-1
   8738..8863    +  misc_feature   HIV-1 Ψ: packaging signal of human immunodeficiency virus type 1
   8847..9210    +  CDS            HIV-1 gag (fragment): gag protein from human immunodeficiency virus 1; gag
   9356..9589    +  misc_feature   RRE: The Rev response element (RRE) of HIV-1 allows for Rev-dependent mRNA export from the nucleus to the cytoplasm.
   9966..90      +  CDS            Rev (fragment) (across the origin): human immunodeficiency virus 1 (HIV-1) Rev protein; rev; enhances nuclear export of unspliced and incompletely spliced viral mRNAs
>Addgene plasmid #164221 | RBD-Fc | addgene full sequence | sequence record 323637 | Addgene NGS Result
ACCCCGAGGGGACCCGACAGGCCCGAAGGAATAGAAGAAGAAGGTGGAGAGAGAGACAGAGACAGATCCA
TTCGATTAGTGAACGGATCCCCCGGGCTGCAGGAATTCGATTAATAGTAATCAATTACGGGGTCATTAGT
TCATAGCCCATATATGGAGTTCCGCGTTACATAACTTACGGTAAATGGCCCGCCTGGCTGACCGCCCAAC
GACCCCCGCCCATTGACGTCAATAATGACGTATGTTCCCATAGTAACGCCAATAGGGACTTTCCATTGAC
GTCAATGGGTGGAGTATTTACGGTAAACTGCCCACTTGGCAGTACATCAAGTGTATCATATGCCAAGTAC
GCCCCCTATTGACGTCAATGACGGTAAATGGCCCGCCTGGCATTATGCCCAGTACATGACCTTATGGGAC
TTTCCTACTTGGCAGTACATCTACGTATTAGTCATCGCTATTACCATGGTGATGCGGTTTTGGCAGTACA
TCAATGGGCGTGGATAGCGGTTTGACTCACGGGGATTTCCAAGTCTCCACCCCATTGACGTCAATGGGAG
TTTGTTTTGGCACCAAAATCAACGGGACTTTCCAAAATGTCGTAACAACTCCGCCCCATTGACGCAAATG
GGCGGTAGGCGTGTACGGTGGGAGGTCTATATAAGCAGAGCTGGTTTAGTGAACCGTCAGATCCGCTAGC
GCCGCCACCATGATTCCTGCCAGATTTGCCGGGGTGCTGCTTGCTCTGGCCCTCATTTTGCCAGGGACCC
TTTGTACCGGTCGGGTGCAGCCTACCGAGTCCATCGTGCGCTTTCCCAACATCACAAACCTGTGCCCTTT
TGGAGAGGTGTTCAACGCTACCCGCTTCGCCTCCGTGTACGCTTGGAACCGGAAGCGCATCTCCAACTGC
GTGGCCGACTACTCTGTGCTGTACAACAGCGCCAGCTTCAGCACCTTCAAGTGCTACGGCGTGAGCCCAA
CAAAGCTGAACGACCTGTGCTTTACCAACGTGTACGCTGATTCCTTCGTGATCAGGGGAGACGAGGTGCG
CCAGATCGCTCCCGGCCAGACAGGAAAGATCGCTGACTACAACTACAAGCTGCCTGACGATTTCACCGGC
TGCGTGATCGCCTGGAACTCTAACAACCTGGATAGCAAAGTGGGCGGAAACTACAACTACCTGTACAGGC
TGTTTAGAAAGTCTAACCTGAAGCCATTCGAGCGGGACATCTCCACAGAGATCTACCAGGCTGGCTCTAC
CCCATGCAACGGAGTGGAGGGCTTCAACTGTTACTTCCCTCTGCAGAGCTACGGATTCCAGCCAACAAAC
GGCGTGGGATACCAGCCCTACCGCGTGGTGGTGCTGTCTTTTGAGCTGCTGCACGCTCCTGCTACAGTGT
GCGGACCAAAGAAGAGCACCAACCTGGTGAAGAACAAGTGCGTGAACTTCTCTAGAACATGCCCACCGTG
CCCAGCACCTGAACTCGCGGGGGCACCGTCAGTCTTCCTCTTCCCCCCAAAACCCAAGGACACCCTCATG
ATCTCCCGGACCCCTGAGGTCACATGCGTGGTGGTGGACGTGAGCCACGAAGACCCTGAGGTCAAGTTCA
ACTGGTACGTGGACGGCGTGGAGGTGCATAATGCCAAGACAAAGCCGCGGGAGGAGCAGTACAACAGCAC
GTACCGTGTGGTCAGCGTCCTCACCGTCCTGCACCAGGACTGGCTGAATGGCAAGGAGTACAAGTGCAAG
GTCTCCAACAAAGCCCTCCCAGCCCCCATCGAGAAAACCATCTCCAAAGCCAAAGGGCAGCCCCGAGAAC
CACAGGTGTACACCCTGCCCCCATCCCGGGATGAGCTGACCAAGAACCAGGTCAGCCTGACCTGCCTGGT
CAAAGGCTTCTATCCCAGCGACATCGCCGTGGAGTGGGAGAGCAATGGGCAGCCGGAGAACAACTACAAG
ACCACGCCTCCCGTGCTGGACTCCGACGGCTCCTTCTTCCTCTACAGCAAGCTCACCGTGGACAAGAGCA
GGTGGCAGCAGGGGAACGTCTTCTCATGCTCCGTGATGCATGAGGCTCTGCACAACCACTACACGCAGAA
GAGCCTCTCCCTGTCTCCGGGTAAACACCATCATCATCATCATTTCGAAGGCAGCGGCGCCACCAACTTC
AGCCTGCTGAAGCAGGCCGGCGACGTGGAGGAGAACCCCGGCCCCGTTAACATGGTGAGCAAGGGCGAGG
AGGTCATCAAAGAGTTCATGCGCTTCAAGGTGCGCATGGAGGGCTCCATGAACGGCCACGAGTTCGAGAT
CGAGGGCGAGGGCGAGGGCCGCCCCTACGAGGGCACCCAGACCGCCAAGCTGAAGGTGACCAAGGGCGGC
CCCCTGCCCTTCGCCTGGGACATCCTGTCCCCCCAGTTCATGTACGGCTCCAAGGCGTACGTGAAGCACC
CCGCCGACATCCCCGATTACAAGAAGCTGTCCTTCCCCGAGGGCTTCAAGTGGGAGCGCGTGATGAACTT
CGAGGACGGCGGTCTGGTGACCGTGACCCAGGACTCCTCCCTGCAGGACGGCACGCTGATCTACAAGGTG
AAGATGCGCGGCACCAACTTCCCCCCCGACGGCCCCGTAATGCAGAAGAAGACCATGGGCTGGGAGGCCT
CCACCGAGCGCCTGTACCCCCGCGACGGCGTGCTGAAGGGCGAGATCCACCAGGCCCTGAAGCTGAAGGA
CGGCGGCCACTACCTGGTGGAGTTCAAGACCATCTACATGGCCAAGAAGCCCGTGCAACTGCCCGGCTAC
TACTACGTGGACACCAAGCTGGACATCACCTCCCACAACGAGGACTACACCATCGTGGAACAGTACGAGC
GCTCCGAGGGCCGCCACCACCTGTTCCTGTACGGCATGGACGAGCTGTACAAGTAAGTCGAAAACCTGTA
CTTCCAGGGCCATCACCATCACCATCACTGACTCGAGACCTAGAAAAACATGGAGCAATCACAAGTAGCA
ATACAGCAGCTACCAATGCTGATTGTGCCTGGCTAGAAGCACAAGAGGAGGAGGAGGTGGGTTTTCCAGT
CACACCTCAGGTACCTTTAAGACCAATGACTTACAAGGCAGCTGTAGATCTTAGCCACTTTTTAAAAGAA
AAGGGGGGACTGGAAGGGCTAATTCACTCCCAACGAAGACAAGATATCCTTGATCTGTGGATCTACCACA
CACAAGGCTACTTCCCTGATTGGCAGAACTACACACCAGGGCCAGGGATCAGATATCCACTGACCTTTGG
ATGGTGCTACAAGCTAGTACCAGTTGAGCAAGAGAAGGTAGAAGAAGCCAATGAAGGAGAGAACACCCGC
TTGTTACACCCTGTGAGCCTGCATGGGATGGATGACCCGGAGAGAGAAGTATTAGAGTGGAGGTTTGACA
GCCGCCTAGCATTTCATCACATGGCCCGAGAGCTGCATCCGGACTGTACTGGGTCTCTCTGGTTAGACCA
GATCTGAGCCTGGGAGCTCTCTGGCTAACTAGGGAACCCACTGCTTAAGCCTCAATAAAGCTTGCCTTGA
GTGCTTCAAGTAGTGTGTGCCCGTCTGTTGTGTGACTCTGGTAACTAGAGATCCCTCAGACCCTTTTAGT
CAGTGTGGAAAATCTCTAGCAGGGCCCGTTTAAACCCGCTGATCAGCCTCGACTGTGCCTTCTAGTTGCC
AGCCATCTGTTGTTTGCCCCTCCCCCGTGCCTTCCTTGACCCTGGAAGGTGCCACTCCCACTGTCCTTTC
CTAATAAAATGAGGAAATTGCATCGCATTGTCTGAGTAGGTGTCATTCTATTCTGGGGGGTGGGGTGGGG
CAGGACAGCAAGGGGGAGGATTGGGAAGACAATAGCAGGCATGCTGGGGATGCGGTGGGCTCTATGGCTT
CTGAGGCGGAAAGAACCAGCTGGGGCTCTAGGGGGTATCCCC
[124 nt withheld, positions 3963-4086]
C
[91 nt withheld, positions 4088-4178]
A
[49 nt withheld, positions 4180-4228]
CCTTTGACGTTGGAGTCCACGTTCTTT
[37 nt withheld, positions 4256-4292]
ACCCTATCTCGGTCTATTCTTTTGATTTATAAGGGATTTTGCCGATTTCGGCCTATTGGTTAAAAAATGA
GCTGATTTAACAAAAATTTAACGCGAATTAATTCTGTGGAATGTGTGTCAGTTAGGGTGTGGAAAGTCCC
CAGGCTCCCCAGCAGGCAGAAGTATGCAAAGCATGCATCTCAATTAGTCAGCAACCAGGTGTGGAAAGTC
CCCAGGCTCCCCAGCAGGCAGAAGTATGCAAAGCATGCATCTCAATTAGTCAGCAACCATAGTCCCGCCC
CTAACTCCGCCCATCCCGCCCCTAACTCCGCCCAGTTCCGCCCATTCTCCGCCCCATGGCTGACTAATTT
TTTTTATTTATGCAGAGGCCGAGGCCGCCTCTGCCTCTGAGCTATTCCAGAAGTAGTGAGGAGGCTTTTT
TGGAGGCCTAGGCTTTTGCAAAAAGCTCCCGGGAGCTTGTATATCCATTTTCGGATCTGATCAGCACGTG
TTGACAATTAATCATCGGCATAGTATATCGGCATAGTATAATACGACAAGGTGAGGAACTAAACCATGGC
CAAGTTGACCAGTGCCGTTCCGGTGCTCACCGCGCGCGACGTCGCCGGAGCGGTCGAGTTCTGGACCGAC
CGGCTCGGGTTCTCCCGGGACTTCGTGGAGGACGACTTCGCCGGTGTGGTCCGGGACGACGTGACCCTGT
TCATCAGCGCGGTCCAGGACCAGGTGGTGCCGGACAACACCCTGGCCTGGGTGTGGGTGCGCGGCCTGGA
CGAGCTGTACGCCGAGTGGTCGGAGGTCGTGTCCACGAACTTCCGGGACGCCTCCGGGCCGGCCATGACC
GAGATCGGCGAGCAGCCGTGGGGGCGGGAGTTCGCCCTGCGCGACCCGGCCGGCAACTGCGTGCACTTCG
TGGCCGAGGAGCAGGACTGACACGTGCTACGAGATTTCGATTCCACCGCCGCCTTCTATGAAAGGTTGGG
CTTCGGAATCGTTTTCCGGGACGCCGGCTGGATGATCCTCCAGCGCGGGGATCTCATGCTGGAGTTCTTC
GCCCACCCCAACTTGTTTATTGCAGCTTATAATGGTTACAAATAAAGCAATAGCATCACAAATTTCACAA
ATAAAGCATTTTTTTCACTGCATTCTAGTTGTGGTTTGTCCAAACTCATCAATGTATCTTATCATGTCTG
TATACCGTCGACCTCTAGCTAGAGCTTGGCGTAATCATGGTCATAGCTGTTTCCTGTGTGAAATTGTTAT
CCGCTCACAATTCCACACAACATACGAGCCGGAAGCATAAAGTGTAAAGCCTGGGGTGCCTAATGAGTGA
GCTAACTCACATTAATTGCGTTGCGCTCACTGCCCGCTTTCCAGTCGGGAAACCTGTCGTGCCAGCTGCA
TTAATGAATCGGCCAACGCGCGGGGAGAGGCGGTTTGCGTATTGGGCGCTCTTCCGCTTCCTCGCTCACT
GACTCGCTGCGCTCGGTCGTTCGGCTGCGGCGAGCGGTATCAGCTCACTCAAAGGCGGTAATACGGTTAT
CCACAGAATCAGGGGATAACGCAGGAAAGAACATGTGAGCAAAAGGCCAGCAAAAGGCCAGGAACCGTAA
AAAGGCCGCGTTGCTGGCGTTTTTCCATAGGCTCCGCCCCCCTGACGAGCATCACAAAAATCGACGCTCA
AGTCAGAGGTGGCGAAACCCGACAGGACTATAAAGATACCAGGCGTTTCCCCCTGGAAGCTCCCTCGTGC
GCTCTCCTGTTCCGACCCTGCCGCTTACCGGATACCTGTCCGCCTTTCTCCCTTCGGGAAGCGTGGCGCT
TTCTCATAGCTCACGCTGTAGGTATCTCAGTTCGGTGTAGGTCGTTCGCTCCAAGCTGGGCTGTGTGCAC
GAACCCCCCGTTCAGCCCGACCGCTGCGCCTTATCCGGTAACTATCGTCTTGAGTCCAACCCGGTAAGAC
ACGACTTATCGCCACTGGCAGCAGCCACTGGTAACAGGATTAGCAGAGCGAGGTATGTAGGCGGTGCTAC
AGAGTTCTTGAAGTGGTGGCCTAACTACGGCTACACTAGAAGAACAGTATTTGGTATCTGCGCTCTGCTG
AAGCCAGTTACCTTCGGAAAAAGAGTTGGTAGCTCTTGATCCGGCAAACAAACCACCGCTGGTAGCGGTG
GTTTTTTTGTTTGCAAGCAGCAGATTACGCGCAGAAAAAAAGGATCTCAAGAAGATCCTTTGATCTTTTC
TACGGGGTCTGACGCTCAGTGGAACGAAAACTCACGTTAAGGGATTTTGGTCATGAGATTATCAAAAAGG
ATCTTCACCTAGATCCTTTTAAATTAAAAATGAAGTTTTAAATCAATCTAAAGTATATATGAGTAAACTT
GGTCTGACAGTTACCAATGCTTAATCAGTGAGGCACCTATCTCAGCGATCTGTCTATTTCGTTCATCCAT
AGTTGCCTGACTCCCCGTCGTGTAGATAACTACGATACGGGAGGGCTTACCATCTGGCCCCAGTGCTGCA
ATGATACCGCGAGACCCACGCTCACCGGCTCCAGATTTATCAGCAATAAACCAGCCAGCCGGAAGGGCCG
AGCGCAGAAGTGGTCCTGCAACTTTATCCGCCTCCATCCAGTCTATTAATTGTTGCCGGGAAGCTAGAGT
AAGTAGTTCGCCAGTTAATAGTTTGCGCAACGTTGTTGCCATTGCTACAGGCATCGTGGTGTCACGCTCG
TCGTTTGGTATGGCTTCATTCAGCTCCGGTTCCCAACGATCAAGGCGAGTTACATGATCCCCCATGTTGT
GCAAAAAAGCGGTTAGCTCCTTCGGTCCTCCGATCGTTGTCAGAAGTAAGTTGGCCGCAGTGTTATCACT
CATGGTTATGGCAGCACTGCATAATTCTCTTACTGTCATGCCATCCGTAAGATGCTTTTCTGTGACTGGT
GAGTACTCAACCAAGTCATTCTGAGAATAGTGTATGCGGCGACCGAGTTGCTCTTGCCCGGCGTCAATAC
GGGATAATACCGCGCCACATAGCAGAACTTTAAAAGTGCTCATCATTGGAAAACGTTCTTCGGGGCGAAA
ACTCTCAAGGATCTTACCGCTGTTGAGATCCAGTTCGATGTAACCCACTCGTGCACCCAACTGATCTTCA
GCATCTTTTACTTTCACCAGCGTTTCTGGGTGAGCAAAAACAGGAAGGCAAAATGCCGCAAAAAAGGGAA
TAAGGGCGACACGGAAATGTTGAATACTCATACTCTTCCTTTTTCAATATTATTGAAGCATTTATCAGGG
TTATTGTCTCATGAGCGGATACATATTTGAATGTATTTAGAAAAATAAACAAATAGGGGTTCCGCGCACA
TTTCCCCGAAAAGTGCCACCTGACGTCGACGGATCGGGAGATCTCCCGATCCCCTATGGTGCACTCTCAG
TACAATCTGCTCTGATGCCGCATAGTTAAGCCAGTATCTGCTCCCTGCTTGTGTGTTGGAGGTCGCTGAG
TAGTGCGCGAGCAAAATTTAAGCTACAACAAGGCAAGGCTTGACCGACAATTGCATGAAGAATCTGCTTA
GGGTTAGGCGTTTTGCGCTGCTTCGCGATGTACGGGCCAGATATACGCGTTGACATTGATTATTGACTAG
TTATTAATAGTAATCAATTACGGGGTCATTAGTTCATAGCCCATATATGGAGTTCCGCGTTACATAACTT
ACGGTAAATGGCCCGCCTGGCTGACCGCCCAACGACCCCCGCCCATTGACGTCAATAATGACGTATGTTC
CCATAGTAACGCCAATAGGGACTTTCCATTGACGTCAATGGGTGGAGTATTTACGGTAAACTGCCCACTT
GGCAGTACATCAAGTGTATCATATGCCAAGTACGCCCCCTATTGACGTCAATGACGGTAAATGGCCCGCC
TGGCATTATGCCCAGTACATGACCTTATGGGACTTTCCTACTTGGCAGTACATCTACGTATTAGTCATCG
CTATTACCATGGTGATGCGGTTTTGGCAGTACATCAATGGGCGTGGATAGCGGTTTGACTCACGGGGATT
TCCAAGTCTCCACCCCATTGACGTCAATGGGAGTTTGTTTTGGCACCAAAATCAACGGGACTTTCCAAAA
TGTCGTAACAACTCCGCCCCATTGACGCAAATGGGCGGTAGGCGTGTACGGTGGGAGGTCTATATAAGCA
GCGCGTTTTGCCTGTACTGGGTCTCTCTGGTTAGACCAGATCTGAGCCTGGGAGCTCTCTGGCTAACTAG
GGAACCCACTGCTTAAGCCTCAATAAAGCTTGCCTTGAGTGCTTCAAGTAGTGTGTGCCCGTCTGTTGTG
TGACTCTGGTAACTAGAGATCCCTCAGACCCTTTTAGTCAGTGTGGAAAATCTCTAGCAGTGGCGCCCGA
ACAGGGACTTGAAAGCGAAAGGGAAACCAGAGGAGCTCTCTCGACGCAGGACTCGGCTTGCTGAAGCGCG
CACGGCAAGAGGCGAGGGGCGGCGACTGGTGAGTACGCCAAAAATTTTGACTAGCGGAGGCTAGAAGGAG
AGAGATGGGTGCGAGAGCGTCAGTATTAAGCGGGGGAGAATTAGATCGCGATGGGAAAAAATTCGGTTAA
GGCCAGGGGGAAAGAAAAAATATAAATTAAAACATATAGTATGGGCAAGCAGGGAGCTAGAACGATTCGC
AGTTAATCCTGGCCTGTTAGAAACATCAGAAGGCTGTAGACAAATACTGGGACAGCTACAACCATCCCTT
CAGACAGGATCAGAAGAACTTAGATCATTATATAATACAGTAGCAACCCTCTATTGTGTGCATCAAAGGA
TAGAGATAAAAGACACCAAGGAAGCTTTAGACAAGATAGAGGAAGAGCAAAACAAAAGTAAGACCACCGC
ACAGCAAGCGGCCGCTGATCTTCAGACCTGGAGGAGGAGATATGAGGGACAATTGGAGAAGTGAATTATA
TAAATATAAAGTAGTAAAAATTGAACCATTAGGAGTAGCACCCACCAAGGCAAAGAGAAGAGTGGTGCAG
AGAGAAAAAAGAGCAGTGGGAATAGGAGCTTTGTTCCTTGGGTTCTTGGGAGCAGCAGGAAGCACTATGG
GCGCAGCGTCAATGACGCTGACGGTACAGGCCAGACAATTATTGTCTGGTATAGTGCAGCAGCAGAACAA
TTTGCTGAGGGCTATTGAGGCGCAACAGCATCTGTTGCAACTCACAGTCTGGGGCATCAAGCAGCTCCAG
GCAAGAATCCTGGCTGTGGAAAGATACCTAAAGGATCAACAGCTCCTGGGGATTTGGGGTTGCTCTGGAA
AACTCATTTGCACCACTGCTGTGCCTTGGAATGCTAGTTGGAGTAATAAATCTCTGGAACAGATTTGGAA
TCACACGACCTGGATGGAGTGGGACAGAGAAATTAACAATTACACAAGCTTAATACACTCCTTAATTGAA
GAATCGCAAAACCAGCAAGAAAAGAATGAACAAGAATTATTGGAATTAGATAAATGGGCAAGTTTGTGGA
ATTGGTTTAACATAACAAATTGGCTGTGGTATATAAAATTATTCATAATGATAGTAGGAGGCTTGGTAGG
TTTAAGAATAGTTTTTGCTGTACTTTCTATAGTGAATAGAGTTAGGCAGGGATATTCACCATTATCGTTT
CAGACCCACCTCCCA
